[The description below was written by a language model from this plasmid's Addgene catalogue record and pLannotate feature annotations shown in this document.]
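Description:
pc3XB-ZF122 is a module-archive plasmid from the Zinc Finger Consortium Modular Assembly Kit v1.0, built on pc3XB, a modified version of the Invitrogen pcDNA3 mammalian expression vector. The full depositor sequence is about 5.5 kb. It is maintained in E. coli at high copy through a ColE1/pUC-type origin with ampicillin selection (AmpR under its own bla promoter). It also retains the f1 phage origin and the SV40 promoter-driven neomycin phosphotransferase cassette with an SV40 poly(A) signal, which allows G418 selection in mammalian cells.

The payload is a roughly 90 bp insert encoding a single Cys2-His2 zinc finger, ZF122, derived from the ToolGen module set (ToolGen name mQSNK) and recorded as recognising the DNA triplet GAA. It sits between XbaI and BamHI sites that are both preserved. It lies downstream of the CMV immediate-early enhancer/promoter and a T7 promoter, the latter also serving as the sequencing primer site, and upstream of the bovine growth hormone polyadenylation signal. The automated annotation labels this short coding segment as a fragment of mouse Znf22. This is best read as a homology hit to a generic zinc finger fold rather than the true origin of the insert. Similarly, the small "HIV-1 LTR", ble, lacI and bom fragments flagged in the table appear to be short similarity matches or backbone remnants rather than functional elements.

According to the associated publication, the kit provides standardised reagents for engineering zinc finger nucleases by modular assembly. This plasmid therefore serves as a source of one defined finger, to be combined by restriction cloning with other modules into multi-finger arrays that target longer DNA sites.
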