Addgene plasmid #13172: pc3XB-ZF122
Depositing lab: Keith Joung. Depositing organization: Massachusetts General Hospital. Publication: Standardized reagents and protocols for engineering zinc finger nucleases by modular assembly. Wright DA, Thibodeau-Beganny S, Sander JD, Winfrey RJ, Hirsh AS, Eichtinger M, Fu F, Porteus MH, Dobbs D, Voytas DF, Joung JK. Nat Protoc. 2006;1(3):1637-52. doi: 10.1038/nprot.2006.259 PubMed 17406455.
Backbone
  Vector backbone: pc3XB
  Backbone manufacturer: Modified Invitrogen pcDNA3
  Backbone size w/o insert (bp): 5400
  Vector type: Mammalian Expression
  Selectable markers: Neomycin (select with G418)
Growth in bacteria
  Bacterial resistance: Ampicillin, 100 μg/mL
  Growth temperature: 37°C
  Growth strain: XL1 Blue
  Copy number: High Copy
Gene/Insert
  Gene/Insert name: ZF122
  Insert size (bp): 90
  Cloning method: Restriction Enzyme; 5′ cloning site XbaI (not destroyed); 3′ cloning site BamHI (not destroyed)
  Sequencing primers: 5′ T7
Terms and licenses: Academic/Nonprofit Terms; Industry Terms: Not Available to Industry
Depositor comments: Part of the Zinc Finger Consortium Modular Assembly Kit v1.0. Finger protein sequence: PGEKPYKCEECGKAFTQSSNLTKHKKIH . Target DNA sequence: GAA. This zinc finger is derived from the ToolGen module set. ToolGen ZF ID: 24. ToolGen ZF Name: mQSNK.
How to cite: pc3XB-ZF122 was a gift from Keith Joung (Addgene plasmid # 13172 ; http://n2t.net/addgene:13172 ; RRID:Addgene_13172)
