Features (pLannotate 1.2.2; 20 found; start..end, strand, type, name):
     28..80      -  misc_feature   bom (fragment): basis of mobility region from pBR322
    235..614     +  enhancer       CMV enhancer: human cytomegalovirus immediate early enhancer
    615..818     +  promoter       CMV promoter: human cytomegalovirus (CMV) immediate early promoter
    814..847     +  LTR            5' LTR (truncated) (fragment): truncated 5' long terminal repeat (LTR) from HIV-1
    863..881     +  promoter       T7 promoter: promoter for bacteriophage T7 RNA polymerase
    927..1019    +  CDS            Znf22 (fragment): ZNF22_MOUSE - Also known as Krox25, Krox26, Zfp422. Experimental evidence at protein level: Swiss-Prot protein existence level 1. Binds DNA through the consensus sequence 5'-CAATG-3'. May be involved in transcriptional regulation and may play a role in tooth formation. From Mus musculus (Mouse).
   1062..1286    +  polyA_signal   bGH poly(A) signal: bovine growth hormone polyadenylation signal
   1290..1311    +  promoter       SV40 promoter (fragment): SV40 enhancer and early promoter
   1332..1760    +  rep_origin     f1 ori (sequence partly withheld): f1 bacteriophage origin of replication; arrow indicates direction of (+) strand synthesis
   1774..2103    +  promoter       SV40 promoter: SV40 enhancer and early promoter
   2174..2965    +  CDS            neo: KKA2_KLEPN - Also known as kan, nptII. Experimental evidence at protein level: Swiss-Prot protein existence level 1. Resistance to kanamycin, neomycin, paromomycin, ribostamycin, butirosin and gentamicin B. From Klebsiella pneumoniae.
   2989..3147    +  CDS            ble (fragment): BLE_KLEPN - Experimental evidence at protein level: Swiss-Prot protein existence level 1. Binding protein with a strong affinity to the bleomycin family of antibiotics. Binds to CL990; an antimitotic-antibiotic compound. From Klebsiella pneumoniae.
   3142..3263    +  polyA_signal   SV40 poly(A) signal: SV40 polyadenylation signal
   3336..3352    -  protein_bind   lac operator: The lac repressor binds to the lac operator to inhibit transcription in E. coli. This inhibition can be relieved by adding lactose or isopropyl-β-D-thiogalactopyranoside (IPTG). lac repressor encoded by lacI
   3360..3390    -  promoter       lac promoter: promoter for the E. coli lac operon
   3405..3426    -  protein_bind   CAP binding site: CAP binding activates transcription in the presence of cAMP. E. coli catabolite activator protein
   3439..3531    -  CDS            lacI (fragment): lac repressor; lacI; The lac repressor binds to the lac operator to inhibit transcription in E. coli. This inhibition can be relieved by adding lactose or isopropyl-β-D-thiogalactopyranoside (IPTG).
   3714..4299    -  rep_origin     ori: high-copy-number ColE1/pMB1/pBR322/pUC origin of replication
   4470..5330    -  CDS            AmpR: β-lactamase; bla; confers resistance to ampicillin, carbenicillin, and related antibiotics
   5331..5435    -  promoter       AmpR promoter: bla
>Addgene plasmid #13172 | pc3XB-ZF122 | depositor full sequence | sequence record 7521 | Author sequence
GACGGATCGGGAGATCTCCCGATCCCCTATGGTGCACTCTCAGTACAATCTGCTCTGATGCCGCATAGTT
AAGCCAGTATCTGCTCCCTGCTTGTGTGTTGGAGGTCGCTGAGTAGTGCGCGAGCAAAATTTAAGCTACA
ACAAGGCAAGGCTTGACCGACAATTGCATGAAGAATCTGCTTAGGGTTAGGCGTTTTGCGCTGCTTCGCG
ATGTACGGGCCAGATATACGCGTTGACATTGATTATTGACTAGTTATTAATAGTAATCAATTACGGGGTC
ATTAGTTCATAGCCCATATATGGAGTTCCGCGTTACATAACTTACGGTAAATGGCCCGCCTGGCTGACCG
CCCAACGACCCCCGCCCATTGACGTCAATAATGACGTATGTTCCCATAGTAACGCCAATAGGGACTTTCC
ATTGACGTCAATGGGTGGAGTATTTACGGTAAACTGCCCACTTGGCAGTACATCAAGTGTATCATATGCC
AAGTACGCCCCCTATTGACGTCAATGACGGTAAATGGCCCGCCTGGCATTATGCCCAGTACATGACCTTA
TGGGACTTTCCTACTTGGCAGTACATCTACGTATTAGTCATCGCTATTACCATGGTGATGCGGTTTTGGC
AGTACATCAATGGGCGTGGATAGCGGTTTGACTCACGGGGATTTCCAAGTCTCCACCCCATTGACGTCAA
TGGGAGTTTGTTTTGGCACCAAAATCAACGGGACTTTCCAAAATGTCGTAACAACTCCGCCCCATTGACG
CAAATGGGCGGTAGGCGTGTACGGTGGGAGGTCTATATAAGCAGAGCTCTCTGGCTAACTAGAGAACCCA
CTGCTTACTGGCTTATCGAAATTAATACGACTCACTATAGGGAGACCCAAGCTGGCTAGCGTTTAAACGG
GCCCTCTAGACCCGGGGAGAAGCCTTACAAGTGCGAGGAGTGCGGAAAGGCGTTCACGCAGTCATCAAAC
CTGACGAAGCACAAGAAGATCCACACCGGTGGATCCTCTGCACAGTAGTAAGCTTAAGTTTAAACCGCTG
ATCAGCCTCGACTGTGCCTTCTAGTTGCCAGCCATCTGTTGTTTGCCCCTCCCCCGTGCCTTCCTTGACC
CTGGAAGGTGCCACTCCCACTGTCCTTTCCTAATAAAATGAGGAAATTGCATCGCATTGTCTGAGTAGGT
GTCATTCTATTCTGGGGGGTGGGGTGGGGCAGGACAGCAAGGGGGAGGATTGGGAAGACAATAGCAGGCA
TGCTGGGGATGCGGTGGGCTCTATGGCTTCTGAGGCGGAAAGAACCAGCTGGGGCTCTAGGGGGTATCCC
C
[124 nt withheld, positions 1332-1455]
C
[91 nt withheld, positions 1457-1547]
A
[49 nt withheld, positions 1549-1597]
CCTTTGACGTTGGAGTCCACGTTCTTT
[37 nt withheld, positions 1625-1661]
ACCCTATCTCGGTCTATTCTTTTGATTTATAAGGGATTTTGCCGATTTCGGCCTATTGGTTAAAAAATGA
GCTGATTTAACAAAAATTTAACGCGAATTAATTCTGTGGAATGTGTGTCAGTTAGGGTGTGGAAAGTCCC
CAGGCTCCCCAGCAGGCAGAAGTATGCAAAGCATGCATCTCAATTAGTCAGCAACCAGGTGTGGAAAGTC
CCCAGGCTCCCCAGCAGGCAGAAGTATGCAAAGCATGCATCTCAATTAGTCAGCAACCATAGTCCCGCCC
CTAACTCCGCCCATCCCGCCCCTAACTCCGCCCAGTTCCGCCCATTCTCCGCCCCATGGCTGACTAATTT
TTTTTATTTATGCAGAGGCCGAGGCCGCCTCTGCCTCTGAGCTATTCCAGAAGTAGTGAGGAGGCTTTTT
TGGAGGCCTAGGCTTTTGCAAAAAGCTCCCGGCCGGGAGCTTGTATATCCATTTTCGGATCTGATCAAGA
GACAGGATGAGGATCGTTTCGCATGATTGAACAAGATGGATTGCACGCAGGTTCTCCGGCCGCTTGGGTG
GAGAGGCTATTCGGCTATGACTGGGCACAACAGACAATCGGCTGCTCTGATGCCGCCGTGTTCCGGCTGT
CAGCGCAGGGGCGCCCGGTTCTTTTTGTCAAGACCGACCTGTCCGGTGCCCTGAATGAACTGCAGGACGA
GGCAGCGCGGCTATCGTGGCTGGCCACGACGGGCGTTCCTTGCGCAGCTGTGCTCGACGTTGTCACTGAA
GCGGGAAGGGACTGGCTGCTATTGGGCGAAGTGCCGGGGCAGGATCTCCTGTCATCTCACCTTGCTCCTG
CCGAGAAAGTATCCATCATGGCTGATGCAATGCGGCGGCTGCATACGCTTGATCCGGCTACCTGCCCATT
CGACCACCAAGCGAAACATCGCATCGAGCGAGCACGTACTCGGATGGAAGCCGGTCTTGTCGATCAGGAT
GATCTGGACGAAGAGCATCAGGGGCTCGCGCCAGCCGAACTGTTCGCCAGGCTCAAGGCGCGCATGCCCG
ACGGCGAGGATCTCGTCGTGACCCATGGCGATGCCTGCTTGCCGAATATCATGGTGGAAAATGGCCGCTT
TTCTGGATTCATCGACTGTGGCCGGCTGGGTGTGGCGGACCGCTATCAGGACATAGCGTTGGCTACCCGT
GATATTGCTGAAGAGCTTGGCGGCGAATGGGCTGACCGCTTCCTCGTGCTTTACGGTATCGCCGCTCCCG
ATTCGCAGCGCATCGCCTTCTATCGCCTTCTTGACGAGTTCTTCTGAGCGGGACTCTGGGGTTCGAAATG
ACCGACCAAGCGACGCCCAACCTGCCATCACGAGATTTCGATTCCACCGCCGCCTTCTATGAAAGGTTGG
GCTTCGGAATCGTTTTCCGGGACGCCGGCTGGATGATCCTCCAGCGCGGGGATCTCATGCTGGAGTTCTT
CGCCCACCCCAACTTGTTTATTGCAGCTTATAATGGTTACAAATAAAGCAATAGCATCACAAATTTCACA
AATAAAGCATTTTTTTCACTGCATTCTAGTTGTGGTTTGTCCAAACTCATCAATGTATCTTATCATGTCT
GTATACCGTCGACCTCTAGCTAGAGCTTGGCGTAATCATGGTCATAGCTGTTTCCTGTGTGAAATTGTTA
TCCGCTCACAATTCCACACAACATACGAGCCGGAAGCATAAAGTGTAAAGCCTGGGGTGCCTAATGAGTG
AGCTAACTCACATTAATTGCGTTGCGCTCACTGCCCGCTTTCCAGTCGGGAAACCTGTCGTGCCAGCTGC
ATTAATGAATCGGCCAACGCGCGGGGAGAGGCGGTTTGCGTATTGGGCGCTCTTCCGCTTCCTCGCTCAC
TGACTCGCTGCGCTCGGTCGTTCGGCTGCGGCGAGCGGTATCAGCTCACTCAAAGGCGGTAATACGGTTA
TCCACAGAATCAGGGGATAACGCAGGAAAGAACATGTGAGCAAAAGGCCAGCAAAAGGCCAGGAACCGTA
AAAAGGCCGCGTTGCTGGCGTTTTTCCATAGGCTCCGCCCCCCTGACGAGCATCACAAAAATCGACGCTC
AAGTCAGAGGTGGCGAAACCCGACAGGACTATAAAGATACCAGGCGTTTCCCCCTGGAAGCTCCCTCGTG
CGCTCTCCTGTTCCGACCCTGCCGCTTACCGGATACCTGTCCGCCTTTCTCCCTTCGGGAAGCGTGGCGC
TTTCTCATAGCTCACGCTGTAGGTATCTCAGTTCGGTGTAGGTCGTTCGCTCCAAGCTGGGCTGTGTGCA
CGAACCCCCCGTTCAGCCCGACCGCTGCGCCTTATCCGGTAACTATCGTCTTGAGTCCAACCCGGTAAGA
CACGACTTATCGCCACTGGCAGCAGCCACTGGTAACAGGATTAGCAGAGCGAGGTATGTAGGCGGTGCTA
CAGAGTTCTTGAAGTGGTGGCCTAACTACGGCTACACTAGAAGAACAGTATTTGGTATCTGCGCTCTGCT
GAAGCCAGTTACCTTCGGAAAAAGAGTTGGTAGCTCTTGATCCGGCAAACAAACCACCGCTGGTAGCGGT
TTTTTTGTTTGCAAGCAGCAGATTACGCGCAGAAAAAAAGGATCTCAAGAAGATCCTTTGATCTTTTCTA
CGGGGTCTGACGCTCAGTGGAACGAAAACTCACGTTAAGGGATTTTGGTCATGAGATTATCAAAAAGGAT
CTTCACCTAGATCCTTTTAAATTAAAAATGAAGTTTTAAATCAATCTAAAGTATATATGAGTAAACTTGG
TCTGACAGTTACCAATGCTTAATCAGTGAGGCACCTATCTCAGCGATCTGTCTATTTCGTTCATCCATAG
TTGCCTGACTCCCCGTCGTGTAGATAACTACGATACGGGAGGGCTTACCATCTGGCCCCAGTGCTGCAAT
GATACCGCGAGACCCACGCTCACCGGCTCCAGATTTATCAGCAATAAACCAGCCAGCCGGAAGGGCCGAG
CGCAGAAGTGGTCCTGCAACTTTATCCGCCTCCATCCAGTCTATTAATTGTTGCCGGGAAGCTAGAGTAA
GTAGTTCGCCAGTTAATAGTTTGCGCAACGTTGTTGCCATTGCTACAGGCATCGTGGTGTCACGCTCGTC
GTTTGGTATGGCTTCATTCAGCTCCGGTTCCCAACGATCAAGGCGAGTTACATGATCCCCCATGTTGTGC
AAAAAAGCGGTTAGCTCCTTCGGTCCTCCGATCGTTGTCAGAAGTAAGTTGGCCGCAGTGTTATCACTCA
TGGTTATGGCAGCACTGCATAATTCTCTTACTGTCATGCCATCCGTAAGATGCTTTTCTGTGACTGGTGA
GTACTCAACCAAGTCATTCTGAGAATAGTGTATGCGGCGACCGAGTTGCTCTTGCCCGGCGTCAATACGG
GATAATACCGCGCCACATAGCAGAACTTTAAAAGTGCTCATCATTGGAAAACGTTCTTCGGGGCGAAAAC
TCTCAAGGATCTTACCGCTGTTGAGATCCAGTTCGATGTAACCCACTCGTGCACCCAACTGATCTTCAGC
ATCTTTTACTTTCACCAGCGTTTCTGGGTGAGCAAAAACAGGAAGGCAAAATGCCGCAAAAAAGGGAATA
AGGGCGACACGGAAATGTTGAATACTCATACTCTTCCTTTTTCAATATTATTGAAGCATTTATCAGGGTT
ATTGTCTCATGAGCGGATACATATTTGAATGTATTTAGAAAAATAAACAAATAGGGGTTCCGCGCACATT
TCCCCGAAAAGTGCCACCTGACGTC
