>Addgene plasmid #13172 | pc3XB-ZF122 | addgene partial sequence | sequence record 19556 | CMV-F 5'-CGCAAATGGGCGGTAGGCGTG-3'
GGCTACTAGAGAACCACTGCTTACTGGCTTATCGAAATTAATACGACTCACTATAGGGAGACCCAAGCTG
GCTAGCGTTTAAACGGGCCCTCTAGACCCGGGGAGAAGCCTTACAAGTGCGAGGAGTGCGGAAAGGCGTT
CACGCAGTCATCAAACCTGACGAAGCACAAGAAGATCCACACCGGTGGATCCTCTGCACAGTAGTAAGCT
TAAGTTTAAACCGCTGATCAGCCTCGACTGTGCCTTCTAGTTGCCAGCCATCTGTTGTTTGCCCCTCCCC
CGTGCCTTCCTTGACCCTGGAAGGTGCCACTCCCACTGTCCTTTCCTAATAAAATGAGGAAATTGCATCG
CATTGTCTGAGTAGGTGTCATTCTATTCTGGGGGGTGGGGGTGGGGCAGGACAGCAAGGGGGAGGATTGG
GAAGACAATAGCAGGCATGCTGGGGATGCGGTGGGCTCTATGGCTTCTGAGGCGGAAAGAACCAGCTGGG
GCTCTAGGGGGTATCCCC
[114 nt withheld, positions 509-622]
